>Addgene plasmid #101547 | pDONR221-ZNF197 | depositor full sequence | sequence record 191555 | Full Sequence
ATGACAAGAGAAAATGTTGCCCATAATGCTTTGAGACAAGAAGGCCTTGTAAAAGGAAAAGATGACACGT
GGAAGTGGGGTACATCTTTCCAAGGAAGTTCTTCGAGTGTATGGGAAACCAGCCACCTACATTTCAGACA
ATTGAGATACCATGAAACGAGTGGCCCACAAGAAGCCCTTTCAAGATTAAGAGAATTATGCAGGAGGTGG
CTAAGACCAGAGGCAAGAACAAAAGCCCAAATCCTAGAACTCCTTGTCCTTGAACAATTCCTTTCAATTT
TACCTGGTGAGATCAGAACGTGGGTCCAATTACACCACCCTGGATCTGGTGAAGAAGCTGTAGCCCTTGT
AGAAGAACTCCAAAAAGACCTAGATGGGCCGGCAATCCAAGTGCCTGTCCTTGTGAAAGACCAAGACACC
CTACAAAAAGTTGTATCTGCACCTGGGACCACTTTGCCGCCTGTTTTGCCTGGATCCCATATTGCAGCAG
AAATCTGCCCCCACCCACCAACTGACCTTGTGGCTTTTAACCTCCAAGACCCCCAACATGATTCCCCTGC
CCCTGAGGCAAGTGCCCTCAGCCAAGAAGAAAACCCCAGAAACCAATTAATGGCTTTAATGCTCCTAACT
GCCCAGCCCCAAGAACTTGTAATGTTTGAAGAAGTAAGTGTGTGTTTTACCAGTGAAGAGTGGGCGTGTT
TAGGACCAATCCAGAGGGCCCTATACTGGGATGTGATGCTAGAAAATTATGGAAATGTTACCAGCCTAGA
GTGGGAAACAATGACAGAAAATGAAGAAGTTACATCAAAACCTTCGAGCAGCCAAAGGGCTGACAGCCAT
AAAGGGACTTCAAAGAGATTACAAGGGAGTGTGCCCCAAGTCCTTGATTTTGAAGAAGAGTGTGAGTGGC
AAGTCCTAGCGAGCCAATGGGGAAATGAGACTGATGAGAGAGCTGATACTGTAAAAAAAGTAAGCCTATG
TGAGAGAGATAAAAAAAAGAGGACGCCGCCAGAAAAACAAGGCCAAAAGTGGAAAGAACTAGGTGACAGT
TTGACTTTTGGTTCGGCGATATCTGAGAGCCTGATTGGGACAGAAGGAAAGAAATTCTATAAGTGCGATA
TGTGCTGTAAACATTTTAACAAAATTTCCCACCTAATAAACCACAGGAGAATCCATACCGGAGAGAAGCC
CCATAAATGTAAAGAGTGCGGAAAAGGTTTTATCCAGAGATCGAGCCTTTTAATGCACCTGAGGAACCAC
AGTGGTGAGAAACCATATAAGTGTAATGAATGCGGTAAGGCTTTCAGCCAATCTGCATACCTCCTAAACC
ATCAAAGGATACATACAGGAGAAAAACCGTATAAGTGTAAGGAGTGCGGGAAAGGTTTCTACAGACACAG
TGGCCTAATAATCCACCTCAGAAGACACAGCGGAGAGAGGCCATATAAGTGTAATGAGTGCGGTAAAGTA
TTTTCCCAGAATGCGTACCTGATAGACCACCAGAGACTACATAAAGGAGAAGAGCCATATAAGTGTAATA
AGTGCCAGAAGGCTTTTATTTTAAAAAAATCCCTGATCCTCCACCAGAGAATTCACAGCGGTGAAAAGCC
ATATAAGTGTGATGAATGCGGAAAGACTTTTGCCCAAACCACGTACCTAATTGACCACCAAAGATTACAT
TCGGCTGAAAACCCATATAAGTGTAAAGAATGTGGAAAAGTTTTTATCAGATCAAAGAGCCTCCTCCTAC
ACCAAAGAGTACACACTGAGAAAAAGACTTTCGGGTGTAAAAAGTGCGGGAAAATTTTTTCCAGTAAGAG
TAATTTTATAGACCATAAGAGGATGCACAGCAGAGAAAAGCCATACAAGTGCACTGAATGCGGGAAGGCA
TTTACCCAATCGGCATACCTTTTTGATCACCAAAGACTCCATAACGGTGAAAAGCCGTATGAGTGTAATG
AATGTGGGAAAGTATTCATCCTAAAGAAATCCCTAATTCTCCACCAGAGATTCCATACTGGTGAAAACCT
GTATGAATGTAAAGACTGCGGAAAAGTATTTGGTTCAAACAGAAACCTGATTGACCATGAGAGGCTCCAT
AATGGAGAAAAGCCATATGAGTGCAGAGAGTGTGGTAAGACGTTTATAATGTCGAAATCTTTTATGGTAC
ACCAAAAGCTCCACACCCAAGAAAAGGCATATAAATGTGAAGACTGTGGGAAGGCTTTTTCATATAACAG
CAGTCTCCTTGTACACAGGAGGATACACACCGGAGAAAAGCCTTTTGAATGTTCTGAATGTGGCAGAGCT
TTCAGCAGTAACAGAAATTTGATAGAGCACAAGAGGATCCATTCTGGAGAGAAACCATATGAATGTGATG
AGTGTGGGAAGTGCTTTATCCTGAAAAAGAGTTTAATTGGCCACCAGAGAATCCACACGAGAGAGAAATC
ATATAAGTGTAATGACTGCGGGAAAGTTTTTTCATACAGATCAAACCTAATAGCCCACCAAAGAATACAT
ACCGGTGAAAAACCATATGCGTGCAGTGAGTGTGGAAAGGGTTTTACATATAACAGGAATTTAATTGAAC
ACCAGAGGATTCACAGTGGAGAAAAGACATATGAATGCCATGTGTGCAGAAAAGTCCTGACATCCAGCAG
GAACCTAATGGTCCACCAGAGAATACACACAGGTGAAAAGCCATATAAGTGTAATGAATGTGGTAAAGAT
TTTTCCCAAAATAAGAACCTTGTTGTACACCAGAGAATGCACACCGGTGAGAAGCCATATGAATGTGATA
AGTGCAGGAAGAGTTTCACTTCAAAAAGAAACCTTGTAGGCCACCAAAGGATCCACACTGGAGAAAAGCC
ATATGGATGTAATGACTGTTCAAAAGTTTTCAGACAGAGAAAAAACCTGACTGTCCACCAAAAAATACAT
ACTGATGAAAAGCCCTGTGAGTGTGATGTTTCAGAGAAAGAATTCAGCCAGACATCAAACCTCCACCTCC
AACAAAAGATCCACACAATAGAAGAATTCAGCTGGCTCCAAAACACAAACGAATCGAAGATAGAGATCCA
AAAGATATATACCCAGCTTTCTTGTACAAAGTTGGCATTATAAGAAAGCATTGCTTATCAATTTGTTGCA
ACGAACAGGTCACTATCAGTCAAAATAAAATCATTATTTGCCATCCAGCTGATATCCCCTATAGTGAGTC
GTATTACATGGTCATAGCTGTTTCCTGGCAGCTCTGGCCCGTGTCTCAAAATCTCTGATGTTACATTGCA
CAAGATAAAAATATATCATCATGAACAATAAAACTGTCTGCTTACATAAACAGTAATACAAGGGGTGTTA
TGAGCCATATTCAACGGGAAACGTCGAGGCCGCGATTAAATTCCAACATGGATGCTGATTTATATGGGTA
TAAATGGGCTCGCGATAATGTCGGGCAATCAGGTGCGACAATCTATCGCTTGTATGGGAAGCCCGATGCG
CCAGAGTTGTTTCTGAAACATGGCAAAGGTAGCGTTGCCAATGATGTTACAGATGAGATGGTCAGACTAA
ACTGGCTGACGGAATTTATGCCTCTTCCGACCATCAAGCATTTTATCCGTACTCCTGATGATGCATGGTT
ACTCACCACTGCGATCCCCGGAAAAACAGCATTCCAGGTATTAGAAGAATATCCTGATTCAGGTGAAAAT
ATTGTTGATGCGCTGGCAGTGTTCCTGCGCCGGTTGCATTCGATTCCTGTTTGTAATTGTCCTTTTAACA
GCGATCGCGTATTTCGTCTCGCTCAGGCGCAATCACGAATGAATAACGGTTTGGTTGATGCGAGTGATTT
TGATGACGAGCGTAATGGCTGGCCTGTTGAACAAGTCTGGAAAGAAATGCATAAACTTTTGCCATTCTCA
CCGGATTCAGTCGTCACTCATGGTGATTTCTCACTTGATAACCTTATTTTTGACGAGGGGAAATTAATAG
GTTGTATTGATGTTGGACGAGTCGGAATCGCAGACCGATACCAGGATCTTGCCATCCTATGGAACTGCCT
CGGTGAGTTTTCTCCTTCATTACAGAAACGGCTTTTTCAAAAATATGGTATTGATAATCCTGATATGAAT
AAATTGCAGTTTCATTTGATGCTCGATGAGTTTTTCTAATCAGAATTGGTTAATTGGTTGTAACACTGGC
AGAGCATTACGCTGACTTGACGGGACGGCGCAAGCTCATGACCAAAATCCCTTAACGTGAGTTACGCGTC
GTTCCACTGAGCGTCAGACCCCGTAGAAAAGATCAAAGGATCTTCTTGAGATCCTTTTTTTCTGCGCGTA
ATCTGCTGCTTGCAAACAAAAAAACCACCGCTACCAGCGGTGGTTTGTTTGCCGGATCAAGAGCTACCAA
CTCTTTTTCCGAAGGTAACTGGCTTCAGCAGAGCGCAGATACCAAATACTGTTCTTCTAGTGTAGCCGTA
GTTAGGCCACCACTTCAAGAACTCTGTAGCACCGCCTACATACCTCGCTCTGCTAATCCTGTTACCAGTG
GCTGCTGCCAGTGGCGATAAGTCGTGTCTTACCGGGTTGGACTCAAGACGATAGTTACCGGATAAGGCGC
AGCGGTCGGGCTGAACGGGGGGTTCGTGCACACAGCCCAGCTTGGAGCGAACGACCTACACCGAACTGAG
ATACCTACAGCGTGAGCTATGAGAAAGCGCCACGCTTCCCGAAGGGAGAAAGGCGGACAGGTATCCGGTA
AGCGGCAGGGTCGGAACAGGAGAGCGCACGAGGGAGCTTCCAGGGGGAAACGCCTGGTATCTTTATAGTC
CTGTCGGGTTTCGCCACCTCTGACTTGAGCGTCGATTTTTGTGATGCTCGTCAGGGGGGCGGAGCCTATG
GAAAAACGCCAGCAACGCGGCCTTTTTACGGTTCCTGGCCTTTTGCTGGCCTTTTGCTCACATGTTCTTT
CCTGCGTTATCCCCTGATTCTGTGGATAACCGTATTACCGCCTTTGAGTGAGCTGATACCGCTCGCCGCA
GCCGAACGACCGAGCGCAGCGAGTCAGTGAGCGAGGAAGCGGAAGAGCGCCCAATACGCAAACCGCCTCT
CCCCGCGCGTTGGCCGATTCATTAATGCAGCTGGCACGACAGGTTTCCCGACTGGAAAGCGGGCAGTGAG
CGCAACGCAATTAATACGCGTACCGCTAGCCAGGAAGAGTTTGTAGAAACGCAAAAAGGCCATCCGTCAG
GATGGCCTTCTGCTTAGTTTGATGCCTGGCAGTTTATGGCGGGCGTCCTGCCCGCCACCCTCCGGGCCGT
TGCTTCACAACGTTCAAATCCGCTCCCGGCGGATTTGTCCTACTCAGGAGAGCGTTCACCGACAAACAAC
AGATAAAACGAAAGGCCCAGTCTTCCGACTGAGCCTTTCGTTTTATTTGATGCCTGGCAGTTCCCTACTC
TCGCGTTAACGCTAGCATGGATGTTTTCCCAGTCACGACGTTGTAAAACGACGGCCAGTCTTAAGCTCGG
GCCCCAAATAATGATTTTATTTTGACTGATAGTGACCTGTTCGTTGCAACAAATTGATGAGCAATGCTTT
TTTATAATGCCAACTTTGTACAAAAAAGCAGGCTTA
Features (pLannotate 1.2.2; 11 found; start..end, strand, type, name):
      1..1185    +  CDS            ZNF197 (fragment): ZN197_HUMAN - Also known as ZKSCAN9, ZNF166. Experimental evidence at transcript level: Swiss-Prot protein existence level 2. May be involved in transcriptional regulation. From Homo sapiens (Human).
   2266..2282    +  CDS            CCR5TC (fragment): zinc-finger domain from the CCR5-224 (+) zinc-finger nuclease that recognizes the left half-site target sequence in the human CCR5 gene (Perez et al., 2008; Gross et al., 2013)
   3091..3190    -  protein_bind   attL2: mutant version of attL; recombination site for the Gateway® LR reaction LR Clonase™
   3208..3226    -  promoter       T7 promoter: promoter for bacteriophage T7 RNA polymerase
   3360..4169    +  CDS            KanR: aminoglycoside phosphotransferase; aph(3')-Ia; confers resistance to kanamycin in bacteria or G418 (Geneticin®) in eukaryotes
   4316..4904    +  rep_origin     ori: high-copy-number ColE1/pMB1/pBR322/pUC origin of replication
   5087..5179    +  CDS            lacI (fragment): lac repressor; lacI; The lac repressor binds to the lac operator to inhibit transcription in E. coli. This inhibition can be relieved by adding lactose or isopropyl-β-D-thiogalactopyranoside (IPTG).
   5234..5261    -  terminator     rrnB T2 terminator: transcription terminator T2 from the E. coli rrnB gene
   5393..5436    +  terminator     rrnB T1 terminator: Escherichia coli rrnB; transcription terminator T1 from the E. coli rrnB gene
   5483..5519    -  CDS            lacZα (fragment): LacZα fragment of β-galactosidase; lacZ fragment
   5535..5634    +  protein_bind   attL1: mutant version of attL; recombination site for the Gateway® LR reaction LR Clonase™
