[The description below was written by a language model from this plasmid's Addgene catalogue record and pLannotate feature annotations shown in this document.]
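Description:
pDONR221-ZNF197 is a Gateway entry clone built on the Invitrogen pDONR221 backbone and forms part of the Human TFome Collection, a library of human transcription factor open reading frames assembled for cell fate engineering. It is a bacterial shuttling plasmid of about 5.6 kb, maintained at high copy through a ColE1/pUC-type origin and selected with kanamycin via the aph(3')-Ia (KanR) gene. The rrnB T1 and T2 terminators sit upstream of the cloning region, where they insulate the insert from read-through transcription originating in the backbone. A T7 promoter lies just outside attL2, and M13 forward and reverse primer sites are listed for sequencing across the insert.

The payload is the coding sequence of human ZNF197 (also known as ZKSCAN9 or VHLaK), a zinc-finger protein thought to act in transcriptional regulation, which the depositor generated by gene synthesis. It is flanked by attL1 and attL2, so an LR Clonase reaction can transfer it directionally into any attR-containing destination vector. The last nucleotide of the stop codon has been removed, so the reading frame stays open through attL2 and C-terminal fusions to tags or reporters supplied by the destination vector are possible. The entry clone carries no eukaryotic promoter, so expression depends on the destination vector chosen.

In the automated annotation, only the first ~1.2 kb after attL1 is labelled as a ZNF197 fragment, although the attL sites enclose roughly 3 kb. The short "CCR5TC" match within that span most likely reflects similarity among zinc-finger repeats rather than a separate element. The small lacI and lacZα fragments are likewise probably backbone remnants with no functional role.
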