Addgene plasmid #101547: pDONR221-ZNF197
Purpose: Donor Vector containing ZNF197 transcription factor, part of the Human TFome Collection
Depositing lab: George Church. Depositing organization: Harvard Medical School. Publication: A comprehensive library of human transcription factors for cell fate engineering. Ng AHM, Khoshakhlagh P, Rojo Arias JE, Pasquini G, Wang K, Swiersy A, Shipman SL, Appleton E, Kiaee K, Kohman RE, Vernet A, Dysart M, Leeper K, Saylor W, Huang JY, Graveline A, Taipale J, Hill DE, Vidal M, Melero-Martin JM, Busskamp V, Church GM. Nat Biotechnol. 2021 Apr;39(4):510-519. doi: 10.1038/s41587-020-0742-6. Epub 2020 Nov 30. PubMed 33257861.
Backbone
  Vector backbone: pDONR221
  Backbone manufacturer: Invitrogen
  Vector type: Gateway shuttling vector
Growth in bacteria
  Bacterial resistance: Kanamycin, 50 μg/mL
  Growth temperature: 37°C
  Growth strain: DH5alpha
  Copy number: High Copy
Gene/Insert
  Gene/Insert name: ZNF197 (alt name: O14709 (Uniprot ID))
  Species: H. sapiens (human)
  Mutation: Last nucleotide of stop codon removed to allow for Gateway C-terminal fusions
  Entrez Gene: ZNF197 (a.k.a. D3S1363E, P18, VHLaK, ZKSCAN9, ZNF166, ZNF20, ZSCAN41)
  Cloning method: Gateway Cloning
  Sequencing primers: 5′ M13F(-21); 3′ M13R
Terms and licenses: Academic/Nonprofit Terms; Industry Terms: Not Available to Industry
Depositor comments: Harvard generated by gene synthesis
How to cite: pDONR221-ZNF197 was a gift from George Church (Addgene plasmid # 101547 ; http://n2t.net/addgene:101547 ; RRID:Addgene_101547)
