>Addgene plasmid #101547 | pDONR221-ZNF197 | depositor partial sequence | sequence record 191556 | insert
ATGACAAGAGAAAATGTTGCCCATAATGCTTTGAGACAAGAAGGCCTTGTAAAAGGAAAAGATGACACGT
GGAAGTGGGGTACATCTTTCCAAGGAAGTTCTTCGAGTGTATGGGAAACCAGCCACCTACATTTCAGACA
ATTGAGATACCATGAAACGAGTGGCCCACAAGAAGCCCTTTCAAGATTAAGAGAATTATGCAGGAGGTGG
CTAAGACCAGAGGCAAGAACAAAAGCCCAAATCCTAGAACTCCTTGTCCTTGAACAATTCCTTTCAATTT
TACCTGGTGAGATCAGAACGTGGGTCCAATTACACCACCCTGGATCTGGTGAAGAAGCTGTAGCCCTTGT
AGAAGAACTCCAAAAAGACCTAGATGGGCCGGCAATCCAAGTGCCTGTCCTTGTGAAAGACCAAGACACC
CTACAAAAAGTTGTATCTGCACCTGGGACCACTTTGCCGCCTGTTTTGCCTGGATCCCATATTGCAGCAG
AAATCTGCCCCCACCCACCAACTGACCTTGTGGCTTTTAACCTCCAAGACCCCCAACATGATTCCCCTGC
CCCTGAGGCAAGTGCCCTCAGCCAAGAAGAAAACCCCAGAAACCAATTAATGGCTTTAATGCTCCTAACT
GCCCAGCCCCAAGAACTTGTAATGTTTGAAGAAGTAAGTGTGTGTTTTACCAGTGAAGAGTGGGCGTGTT
TAGGACCAATCCAGAGGGCCCTATACTGGGATGTGATGCTAGAAAATTATGGAAATGTTACCAGCCTAGA
GTGGGAAACAATGACAGAAAATGAAGAAGTTACATCAAAACCTTCGAGCAGCCAAAGGGCTGACAGCCAT
AAAGGGACTTCAAAGAGATTACAAGGGAGTGTGCCCCAAGTCCTTGATTTTGAAGAAGAGTGTGAGTGGC
AAGTCCTAGCGAGCCAATGGGGAAATGAGACTGATGAGAGAGCTGATACTGTAAAAAAAGTAAGCCTATG
TGAGAGAGATAAAAAAAAGAGGACGCCGCCAGAAAAACAAGGCCAAAAGTGGAAAGAACTAGGTGACAGT
TTGACTTTTGGTTCGGCGATATCTGAGAGCCTGATTGGGACAGAAGGAAAGAAATTCTATAAGTGCGATA
TGTGCTGTAAACATTTTAACAAAATTTCCCACCTAATAAACCACAGGAGAATCCATACCGGAGAGAAGCC
CCATAAATGTAAAGAGTGCGGAAAAGGTTTTATCCAGAGATCGAGCCTTTTAATGCACCTGAGGAACCAC
AGTGGTGAGAAACCATATAAGTGTAATGAATGCGGTAAGGCTTTCAGCCAATCTGCATACCTCCTAAACC
ATCAAAGGATACATACAGGAGAAAAACCGTATAAGTGTAAGGAGTGCGGGAAAGGTTTCTACAGACACAG
TGGCCTAATAATCCACCTCAGAAGACACAGCGGAGAGAGGCCATATAAGTGTAATGAGTGCGGTAAAGTA
TTTTCCCAGAATGCGTACCTGATAGACCACCAGAGACTACATAAAGGAGAAGAGCCATATAAGTGTAATA
AGTGCCAGAAGGCTTTTATTTTAAAAAAATCCCTGATCCTCCACCAGAGAATTCACAGCGGTGAAAAGCC
ATATAAGTGTGATGAATGCGGAAAGACTTTTGCCCAAACCACGTACCTAATTGACCACCAAAGATTACAT
TCGGCTGAAAACCCATATAAGTGTAAAGAATGTGGAAAAGTTTTTATCAGATCAAAGAGCCTCCTCCTAC
ACCAAAGAGTACACACTGAGAAAAAGACTTTCGGGTGTAAAAAGTGCGGGAAAATTTTTTCCAGTAAGAG
TAATTTTATAGACCATAAGAGGATGCACAGCAGAGAAAAGCCATACAAGTGCACTGAATGCGGGAAGGCA
TTTACCCAATCGGCATACCTTTTTGATCACCAAAGACTCCATAACGGTGAAAAGCCGTATGAGTGTAATG
AATGTGGGAAAGTATTCATCCTAAAGAAATCCCTAATTCTCCACCAGAGATTCCATACTGGTGAAAACCT
GTATGAATGTAAAGACTGCGGAAAAGTATTTGGTTCAAACAGAAACCTGATTGACCATGAGAGGCTCCAT
AATGGAGAAAAGCCATATGAGTGCAGAGAGTGTGGTAAGACGTTTATAATGTCGAAATCTTTTATGGTAC
ACCAAAAGCTCCACACCCAAGAAAAGGCATATAAATGTGAAGACTGTGGGAAGGCTTTTTCATATAACAG
CAGTCTCCTTGTACACAGGAGGATACACACCGGAGAAAAGCCTTTTGAATGTTCTGAATGTGGCAGAGCT
TTCAGCAGTAACAGAAATTTGATAGAGCACAAGAGGATCCATTCTGGAGAGAAACCATATGAATGTGATG
AGTGTGGGAAGTGCTTTATCCTGAAAAAGAGTTTAATTGGCCACCAGAGAATCCACACGAGAGAGAAATC
ATATAAGTGTAATGACTGCGGGAAAGTTTTTTCATACAGATCAAACCTAATAGCCCACCAAAGAATACAT
ACCGGTGAAAAACCATATGCGTGCAGTGAGTGTGGAAAGGGTTTTACATATAACAGGAATTTAATTGAAC
ACCAGAGGATTCACAGTGGAGAAAAGACATATGAATGCCATGTGTGCAGAAAAGTCCTGACATCCAGCAG
GAACCTAATGGTCCACCAGAGAATACACACAGGTGAAAAGCCATATAAGTGTAATGAATGTGGTAAAGAT
TTTTCCCAAAATAAGAACCTTGTTGTACACCAGAGAATGCACACCGGTGAGAAGCCATATGAATGTGATA
AGTGCAGGAAGAGTTTCACTTCAAAAAGAAACCTTGTAGGCCACCAAAGGATCCACACTGGAGAAAAGCC
ATATGGATGTAATGACTGTTCAAAAGTTTTCAGACAGAGAAAAAACCTGACTGTCCACCAAAAAATACAT
ACTGATGAAAAGCCCTGTGAGTGTGATGTTTCAGAGAAAGAATTCAGCCAGACATCAAACCTCCACCTCC
AACAAAAGATCCACACAATAGAAGAATTCAGCTGGCTCCAAAACACAAACGAATCGAAGATAGAGATCCA
AAAGATATA
